Addgene plasmid #211644: pCF226_EFS-Cas9-P2A-Puro
Purpose: EFS-Cas9-P2A-Puro
Depositing lab: Christof Fellmann. Depositing organization: J. David Gladstone Institutes. Publication: Targeting the non-coding genome and temozolomide signature enables CRISPR-mediated glioma oncolysis. Tan IL, Perez AR, Lew RJ, Sun X, Baldwin A, Zhu YK, Shah MM, Berger MS, Doudna JA, Fellmann C. Cell Rep. 2023 Nov 28;42(11):113339. doi: 10.1016/j.celrep.2023.113339. Epub 2023 Nov 2. PubMed 37917583.
Backbone
  Vector backbone: pCF226
  Vector type: Mammalian Expression, Lentiviral, CRISPR
  Selectable markers: Puromycin
Growth in bacteria
  Bacterial resistance: Ampicillin, 100 μg/mL
  Growth temperature: 37°C
  Growth strain: NEB Stable
  Copy number: Unknown
Gene/Insert
  Gene/Insert name: Cas9
Terms and licenses: Academic/Nonprofit Terms; Industry Terms: Not Available to Industry
How to cite: pCF226_EFS-Cas9-P2A-Puro was a gift from Christof Fellmann (Addgene plasmid # 211644 ; http://n2t.net/addgene:211644 ; RRID:Addgene_211644)
