[The description below was written by a language model from this plasmid's Addgene catalogue record and pLannotate feature annotations shown in this document.]
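Description:
pCF226_EFS-Cas9-P2A-Puro is a third-generation-style, self-inactivating HIV-1 lentiviral transfer plasmid for delivering Streptococcus pyogenes Cas9 to mammalian cells together with a puromycin selection marker. It is propagated in E. coli through a high-copy ColE1/pUC-type origin with ampicillin resistance (AmpR under its own bla promoter). The backbone also carries an f1 origin and an SV40/EM7-driven bleomycin/Zeocin resistance cassette with an SV40 poly(A) signal, which lies outside the LTRs and so would not be packaged into virus. The recorded growth strain is a recombination-deficient host, of the kind commonly chosen for repeat-containing lentiviral plasmids.

The viral genome is transcribed in packaging cells from a CMV enhancer/promoter fused to a truncated 5' LTR, making it Tat-independent. It contains the Ψ packaging signal with a partial gag fragment, the Rev response element for nuclear export of the unspliced RNA, and the cPPT/CTS, which aids nuclear import. The payload is driven by the EF-1α core promoter (EFS), a compact constitutive promoter that helps keep this large cassette within lentiviral packaging limits. Cas9 is followed by the puromycin N-acetyltransferase coding sequence. The construct name indicates that a P2A self-cleaving peptide joins them, so both proteins come from one transcript, although the P2A itself is not annotated in the feature table. A WPRE enhances transcript expression, and the ΔU3 3' LTR, followed by a bGH poly(A) signal, renders the integrated provirus self-inactivating.

No guide RNA cassette is annotated, so the vector appears suited to making puromycin-selected, stably Cas9-expressing cell lines, with guides supplied separately. The associated publication concerns CRISPR-mediated targeting of glioma cells.
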