Features (pLannotate 1.2.2; 31 found; start..end, strand, type, name):
     31..83      -  misc_feature   bom (fragment): basis of mobility region from pBR322
    238..617     +  enhancer       CMV enhancer: human cytomegalovirus immediate early enhancer
    618..817     +  promoter       CMV promoter: human cytomegalovirus (CMV) immediate early promoter
    835..1015    +  LTR            5' LTR (truncated): truncated 5' long terminal repeat (LTR) from HIV-1
   1062..1187    +  misc_feature   HIV-1 Ψ: packaging signal of human immunodeficiency virus type 1
   1171..1534    +  CDS            HIV-1 gag (fragment): gag protein from human immunodeficiency virus 1; gag
   1680..1913    +  misc_feature   RRE: The Rev response element (RRE) of HIV-1 allows for Rev-dependent mRNA export from the nucleus to the cytoplasm.
   2290..2390    +  CDS            Rev (fragment): human immunodeficiency virus 1 (HIV-1) Rev protein; rev; enhances nuclear export of unspliced and incompletely spliced viral mRNAs
   2440..2557    +  misc_feature   cPPT/CTS: central polypurine tract and central termination sequence of HIV-1
   2607..2625    +  CDS            small t antigen (fragment): SV40 (simian virus 40) small t antigen
   2651..2862    +  promoter       EF-1α core promoter: core promoter for human elongation factor EF-1α
   2887..6990    +  CDS            Cas9: Cas9 (Csn1) endonuclease from the Streptococcus pyogenes Type II CRISPR/Cas system generates RNA-guided double strand breaks in DNA
   7128..7725    +  CDS            PuroR (fragment): puromycin N-acetyltransferase; pac from Streptomyces; confers resistance to puromycin
   7741..8329    +  misc_feature   WPRE: woodchuck hepatitis virus posttranscriptional regulatory element
   8380..8399    +  misc_feature   cPPT/CTS (fragment): central polypurine tract and central termination sequence of HIV-1
   8401..8634    +  LTR            3' LTR (ΔU3): self-inactivating 3' long terminal repeat (LTR) from HIV-1
   8666..8890    +  polyA_signal   bGH poly(A) signal: bovine growth hormone polyadenylation signal
   8894..8915    +  promoter       SV40 promoter (fragment): SV40 enhancer and early promoter
   8936..9364    +  rep_origin     f1 ori (sequence partly withheld): f1 bacteriophage origin of replication; arrow indicates direction of (+) strand synthesis
   9378..9707    +  promoter       SV40 promoter: SV40 enhancer and early promoter
   9755..9802    +  promoter       EM7 promoter: synthetic bacterial promoter&nbsp
   9821..10195   +  CDS            BleoR: antibiotic-binding protein; Sh ble from Streptoalloteichus hindustanus; confers resistance to bleomycin, phleomycin, and Zeocin™
  10205..10330   +  CDS            ble (fragment): BLE_KLEPN - Experimental evidence at protein level: Swiss-Prot protein existence level 1. Binding protein with a strong affinity to the bleomycin family of antibiotics. Binds to CL990; an antimitotic-antibiotic compound. From Klebsiella pneumoniae.
  10325..10446   +  polyA_signal   SV40 poly(A) signal: SV40 polyadenylation signal
  10517..10539   -  protein_bind   lac operator (fragment): The lac repressor binds to the lac operator to inhibit transcription in E. coli. This inhibition can be relieved by adding lactose or isopropyl-β-D-thiogalactopyranoside (IPTG). lac repressor encoded by lacI
  10543..10573   -  promoter       lac promoter: promoter for the E. coli lac operon
  10588..10609   -  protein_bind   CAP binding site: CAP binding activates transcription in the presence of cAMP. E. coli catabolite activator protein
  10622..10714   -  CDS            lacI (fragment): lac repressor; lacI; The lac repressor binds to the lac operator to inhibit transcription in E. coli. This inhibition can be relieved by adding lactose or isopropyl-β-D-thiogalactopyranoside (IPTG).
  10897..11485   -  rep_origin     ori: high-copy-number ColE1/pMB1/pBR322/pUC origin of replication
  11656..12516   -  CDS            AmpR: β-lactamase; bla; confers resistance to ampicillin, carbenicillin, and related antibiotics
  12517..12621   -  promoter       AmpR promoter: bla
>Addgene plasmid #211644 | pCF226_EFS-Cas9-P2A-Puro | addgene full sequence | sequence record 421515 | Addgene NGS Result
GTCGACGGATCGGGAGATCTCCCGATCCCCTATGGTGCACTCTCAGTACAATCTGCTCTGATGCCGCATA
GTTAAGCCAGTATCTGCTCCCTGCTTGTGTGTTGGAGGTCGCTGAGTAGTGCGCGAGCAAAATTTAAGCT
ACAACAAGGCAAGGCTTGACCGACAATTGCATGAAGAATCTGCTTAGGGTTAGGCGTTTTGCGCTGCTTC
GCGATGTACGGGCCAGATATACGCGTTGACATTGATTATTGACTAGTTATTAATAGTAATCAATTACGGG
GTCATTAGTTCATAGCCCATATATGGAGTTCCGCGTTACATAACTTACGGTAAATGGCCCGCCTGGCTGA
CCGCCCAACGACCCCCGCCCATTGACGTCAATAATGACGTATGTTCCCATAGTAACGCCAATAGGGACTT
TCCATTGACGTCAATGGGTGGAGTATTTACGGTAAACTGCCCACTTGGCAGTACATCAAGTGTATCATAT
GCCAAGTACGCCCCCTATTGACGTCAATGACGGTAAATGGCCCGCCTGGCATTATGCCCAGTACATGACC
TTATGGGACTTTCCTACTTGGCAGTACATCTACGTATTAGTCATCGCTATTACCATGGTGATGCGGTTTT
GGCAGTACATCAATGGGCGTGGATAGCGGTTTGACTCACGGGGATTTCCAAGTCTCCACCCCATTGACGT
CAATGGGAGTTTGTTTTGGCACCAAAATCAACGGGACTTTCCAAAATGTCGTAACAACTCCGCCCCATTG
ACGCAAATGGGCGGTAGGCGTGTACGGTGGGAGGTCTATATAAGCAGCGCGTTTTGCCTGTACTGGGTCT
CTCTGGTTAGACCAGATCTGAGCCTGGGAGCTCTCTGGCTAACTAGGGAACCCACTGCTTAAGCCTCAAT
AAAGCTTGCCTTGAGTGCTTCAAGTAGTGTGTGCCCGTCTGTTGTGTGACTCTGGTAACTAGAGATCCCT
CAGACCCTTTTAGTCAGTGTGGAAAATCTCTAGCAGTGGCGCCCGAACAGGGACTTGAAAGCGAAAGGGA
AACCAGAGGAGCTCTCTCGACGCAGGACTCGGCTTGCTGAAGCGCGCACGGCAAGAGGCGAGGGGCGGCG
ACTGGTGAGTACGCCAAAAATTTTGACTAGCGGAGGCTAGAAGGAGAGAGATGGGTGCGAGAGCGTCAGT
ATTAAGCGGGGGAGAATTAGATCGCGATGGGAAAAAATTCGGTTAAGGCCAGGGGGAAAGAAAAAATATA
AATTAAAACATATAGTATGGGCAAGCAGGGAGCTAGAACGATTCGCAGTTAATCCTGGCCTGTTAGAAAC
ATCAGAAGGCTGTAGACAAATACTGGGACAGCTACAACCATCCCTTCAGACAGGATCAGAAGAACTTAGA
TCATTATATAATACAGTAGCAACCCTCTATTGTGTGCATCAAAGGATAGAGATAAAAGACACCAAGGAAG
CTTTAGACAAGATAGAGGAAGAGCAAAACAAAAGTAAGACCACCGCACAGCAAGCGGCCGCTGATCTTCA
GACCTGGAGGAGGAGATATGAGGGACAATTGGAGAAGTGAATTATATAAATATAAAGTAGTAAAAATTGA
ACCATTAGGAGTAGCACCCACCAAGGCAAAGAGAAGAGTGGTGCAGAGAGAAAAAAGAGCAGTGGGAATA
GGAGCTTTGTTCCTTGGGTTCTTGGGAGCAGCAGGAAGCACTATGGGCGCAGCGTCAATGACGCTGACGG
TACAGGCCAGACAATTATTGTCTGGTATAGTGCAGCAGCAGAACAATTTGCTGAGGGCTATTGAGGCGCA
ACAGCATCTGTTGCAACTCACAGTCTGGGGCATCAAGCAGCTCCAGGCAAGAATCCTGGCTGTGGAAAGA
TACCTAAAGGATCAACAGCTCCTGGGGATTTGGGGTTGCTCTGGAAAACTCATTTGCACCACTGCTGTGC
CTTGGAATGCTAGTTGGAGTAATAAATCTCTGGAACAGATTTGGAATCACACGACCTGGATGGAGTGGGA
CAGAGAAATTAACAATTACACAAGCTTAATACACTCCTTAATTGAAGAATCGCAAAACCAGCAAGAAAAG
AATGAACAAGAATTATTGGAATTAGATAAATGGGCAAGTTTGTGGAATTGGTTTAACATAACAAATTGGC
TGTGGTATATAAAATTATTCATAATGATAGTAGGAGGCTTGGTAGGTTTAAGAATAGTTTTTGCTGTACT
TTCTATAGTGAATAGAGTTAGGCAGGGATATTCACCATTATCGTTTCAGACCCACCTCCCAACCCCGAGG
GGACCCGACAGGCCCGAAGGAATAGAAGAAGAAGGTGGAGAGAGAGACAGAGACAGATCCATTCGATTAG
TGAACGGATCGGCACTGCGTGCGCCAATTCTGCAGACAAATGGCAGTATTCATCCACAATTTTAAAAGAA
AAGGGGGGATTGGGGGGTACAGTGCAGGGGAAAGAATAGTAGACATAATAGCAACAGACATACAAACTAA
AGAATTACAAAAACAAATTACAAAAATTCAAAATTTTCGGGTTTATTACAGGGACAGCAGAGATCCAGTT
TGGTTAATTAAGCTAGCTAGGTCTTGAAAGGAGTGGGAATTGGCTCCGGTGCCCGTCAGTGGGCAGAGCG
CACATCGCCCACAGTCCCCGAGAAGTTGGGGGGAGGGGTCGGCAATTGATCCGGTGCCTAGAGAAGGTGG
CGCGGGGTAAACTGGGAAAGTGATGTCGTGTACTGGCTCCGCCTTTTTCCCGAGGGTGGGGGAGAACCGT
ATATAAGTGCAGTAGTCGCCGTGAACGTTCTTTTTCGCAACGGGTTTGCCGCCAGAACACAGGACCGGTT
CTAGAGCGCTGCCACCATGGACAAGAAGTACAGCATCGGCCTGGACATCGGCACCAACTCTGTGGGCTGG
GCCGTGATCACCGACGAGTACAAGGTGCCCAGCAAGAAATTCAAGGTGCTGGGCAACACCGACCGGCACA
GCATCAAGAAGAACCTGATCGGAGCCCTGCTGTTCGACAGCGGCGAAACAGCCGAGGCCACCCGGCTGAA
GAGAACCGCCAGAAGAAGATACACCAGACGGAAGAACCGGATCTGCTATCTGCAAGAGATCTTCAGCAAC
GAGATGGCCAAGGTGGACGACAGCTTCTTCCACAGACTGGAAGAGTCCTTCCTGGTGGAAGAGGATAAGA
AGCACGAGCGGCACCCCATCTTCGGCAACATCGTGGACGAGGTGGCCTACCACGAGAAGTACCCCACCAT
CTACCACCTGAGAAAGAAACTGGTGGACAGCACCGACAAGGCCGACCTGCGGCTGATCTATCTGGCCCTG
GCCCACATGATCAAGTTCCGGGGCCACTTCCTGATCGAGGGCGACCTGAACCCCGACAACAGCGACGTGG
ACAAGCTGTTCATCCAGCTGGTGCAGACCTACAACCAGCTGTTCGAGGAAAACCCCATCAACGCCAGCGG
CGTGGACGCCAAGGCCATCCTGTCTGCCAGACTGAGCAAGAGCAGACGGCTGGAAAATCTGATCGCCCAG
CTGCCCGGCGAGAAGAAGAATGGCCTGTTCGGAAACCTGATTGCCCTGAGCCTGGGCCTGACCCCCAACT
TCAAGAGCAACTTCGACCTGGCCGAGGATGCCAAACTGCAGCTGAGCAAGGACACCTACGACGACGACCT
GGACAACCTGCTGGCCCAGATCGGCGACCAGTACGCCGACCTGTTTCTGGCCGCCAAGAACCTGTCCGAC
GCCATCCTGCTGAGCGACATCCTGAGAGTGAACACCGAGATCACCAAGGCCCCCCTGAGCGCCTCTATGA
TCAAGAGATACGACGAGCACCACCAGGACCTGACCCTGCTGAAAGCTCTCGTGCGGCAGCAGCTGCCTGA
GAAGTACAAAGAGATTTTCTTCGACCAGAGCAAGAACGGCTACGCCGGCTACATTGACGGCGGAGCCAGC
CAGGAAGAGTTCTACAAGTTCATCAAGCCCATCCTGGAAAAGATGGACGGCACCGAGGAACTGCTCGTGA
AGCTGAACAGAGAGGACCTGCTGCGGAAGCAGCGGACCTTCGACAACGGCAGCATCCCCCACCAGATCCA
CCTGGGAGAGCTGCACGCCATTCTGCGGCGGCAGGAAGATTTTTACCCATTCCTGAAGGACAACCGGGAA
AAGATCGAGAAGATCCTGACCTTCCGCATCCCCTACTACGTGGGCCCTCTGGCCAGGGGAAACAGCAGAT
TCGCCTGGATGACCAGAAAGAGCGAGGAAACCATCACCCCCTGGAACTTCGAGGAAGTGGTGGACAAGGG
CGCTTCCGCCCAGAGCTTCATCGAGCGGATGACCAACTTCGATAAGAACCTGCCCAACGAGAAGGTGCTG
CCCAAGCACAGCCTGCTGTACGAGTACTTCACCGTGTATAACGAGCTGACCAAAGTGAAATACGTGACCG
AGGGAATGAGAAAGCCCGCCTTCCTGAGCGGCGAGCAGAAAAAGGCCATCGTGGACCTGCTGTTCAAGAC
CAACCGGAAAGTGACCGTGAAGCAGCTGAAAGAGGACTACTTCAAGAAAATCGAGTGCTTCGACTCCGTG
GAAATCTCCGGCGTGGAAGATCGGTTCAACGCCTCCCTGGGCACATACCACGATCTGCTGAAAATTATCA
AGGACAAGGACTTCCTGGACAATGAGGAAAACGAGGACATTCTGGAAGATATCGTGCTGACCCTGACACT
GTTTGAGGACAGAGAGATGATCGAGGAACGGCTGAAAACCTATGCCCACCTGTTCGACGACAAAGTGATG
AAGCAGCTGAAGCGGCGGAGATACACCGGCTGGGGCAGGCTGAGCCGGAAGCTGATCAACGGCATCCGGG
ACAAGCAGTCCGGCAAGACAATCCTGGATTTCCTGAAGTCCGACGGCTTCGCCAACAGAAACTTCATGCA
GCTGATCCACGACGACAGCCTGACCTTTAAAGAGGACATCCAGAAAGCCCAGGTGTCCGGCCAGGGCGAT
AGCCTGCACGAGCACATTGCCAATCTGGCCGGCAGCCCCGCCATTAAGAAGGGCATCCTGCAGACAGTGA
AGGTGGTGGACGAGCTCGTGAAAGTGATGGGCCGGCACAAGCCCGAGAACATCGTGATCGAAATGGCCAG
AGAGAACCAGACCACCCAGAAGGGACAGAAGAACAGCCGCGAGAGAATGAAGCGGATCGAAGAGGGCATC
AAAGAGCTGGGCAGCCAGATCCTGAAAGAACACCCCGTGGAAAACACCCAGCTGCAGAACGAGAAGCTGT
ACCTGTACTACCTGCAGAATGGGCGGGATATGTACGTGGACCAGGAACTGGACATCAACCGGCTGTCCGA
CTACGATGTGGACCATATCGTGCCTCAGAGCTTTCTGAAGGACGACTCCATCGACAACAAGGTGCTGACC
AGAAGCGACAAGAACCGGGGCAAGAGCGACAACGTGCCCTCCGAAGAGGTCGTGAAGAAGATGAAGAACT
ACTGGCGGCAGCTGCTGAACGCCAAGCTGATTACCCAGAGAAAGTTCGACAATCTGACCAAGGCCGAGAG
AGGCGGCCTGAGCGAACTGGATAAGGCCGGCTTCATCAAGAGACAGCTGGTGGAAACCCGGCAGATCACA
AAGCACGTGGCACAGATCCTGGACTCCCGGATGAACACTAAGTACGACGAGAATGACAAGCTGATCCGGG
AAGTGAAAGTGATCACCCTGAAGTCCAAGCTGGTGTCCGATTTCCGGAAGGATTTCCAGTTTTACAAAGT
GCGCGAGATCAACAACTACCACCACGCCCACGACGCCTACCTGAACGCCGTCGTGGGAACCGCCCTGATC
AAAAAGTACCCTAAGCTGGAAAGCGAGTTCGTGTACGGCGACTACAAGGTGTACGACGTGCGGAAGATGA
TCGCCAAGAGCGAGCAGGAAATCGGCAAGGCTACCGCCAAGTACTTCTTCTACAGCAACATCATGAACTT
TTTCAAGACCGAGATTACCCTGGCCAACGGCGAGATCCGGAAGCGGCCTCTGATCGAGACAAACGGCGAA
ACCGGGGAGATCGTGTGGGATAAGGGCCGGGATTTTGCCACCGTGCGGAAAGTGCTGAGCATGCCCCAAG
TGAATATCGTGAAAAAGACCGAGGTGCAGACAGGCGGCTTCAGCAAAGAGTCTATCCTGCCCAAGAGGAA
CAGCGATAAGCTGATCGCCAGAAAGAAGGACTGGGACCCTAAGAAGTACGGCGGCTTCGACAGCCCCACC
GTGGCCTATTCTGTGCTGGTGGTGGCCAAAGTGGAAAAGGGCAAGTCCAAGAAACTGAAGAGTGTGAAAG
AGCTGCTGGGGATCACCATCATGGAAAGAAGCAGCTTCGAGAAGAATCCCATCGACTTTCTGGAAGCCAA
GGGCTACAAAGAAGTGAAAAAGGACCTGATCATCAAGCTGCCTAAGTACTCCCTGTTCGAGCTGGAAAAC
GGCCGGAAGAGAATGCTGGCCTCTGCCGGCGAACTGCAGAAGGGAAACGAACTGGCCCTGCCCTCCAAAT
ATGTGAACTTCCTGTACCTGGCCAGCCACTATGAGAAGCTGAAGGGCTCCCCCGAGGATAATGAGCAGAA
ACAGCTGTTTGTGGAACAGCACAAGCACTACCTGGACGAGATCATCGAGCAGATCAGCGAGTTCTCCAAG
AGAGTGATCCTGGCCGACGCTAATCTGGACAAAGTGCTGTCCGCCTACAACAAGCACCGGGATAAGCCCA
TCAGAGAGCAGGCCGAGAATATCATCCACCTGTTTACCCTGACCAATCTGGGAGCCCCTGCCGCCTTCAA
GTACTTTGACACCACCATCGACCGGAAGAGGTACACCAGCACCAAAGAGGTGCTGGACGCCACCCTGATC
CACCAGAGCATCACCGGCCTGTACGAGACACGGATCGACCTGTCTCAGCTGGGAGGCGACAAGCGACCTG
CCGCCACAAAGAAGGCTGGACAGGCTAAGAAGAAGAAAGATTACAAAGACGATGACGATAAGGGATCCGG
CGCAACAAACTTCTCTCTGCTGAAACAAGCCGGAGATGTCGAAGAGAATCCTGGACCGACCGAGTACAAG
CCCACGGTGCGCCTCGCCACCCGCGACGACGTCCCCAGGGCCGTACGCACCCTCGCCGCCGCGTTCGCCG
ACTACCCCGCCACGCGCCACACCGTCGATCCGGACCGCCACATCGAGCGGGTCACCGAGCTGCAAGAACT
CTTCCTCACGCGCGTCGGGCTCGACATCGGCAAGGTGTGGGTCGCGGACGACGGCGCCGCGGTGGCGGTC
TGGACCACGCCGGAGAGCGTCGAAGCGGGGGCGGTGTTCGCCGAGATCGGCCCGCGCATGGCCGAGTTGA
GCGGTTCCCGGCTGGCCGCGCAGCAACAGATGGAAGGCCTCCTGGCGCCGCACCGGCCCAAGGAGCCCGC
GTGGTTCCTGGCCACCGTCGGAGTCTCGCCCGACCACCAGGGCAAGGGTCTGGGCAGCGCCGTCGTGCTC
CCCGGAGTGGAGGCGGCCGAGCGCGCCGGGGTGCCCGCCTTCCTGGAGACCTCCGCGCCCCGCAACCTCC
CCTTCTACGAGCGGCTCGGCTTCACCGTCACCGCCGACGTCGAGGTGCCCGAAGGACCGCGCACCTGGTG
CATGACCCGCAAGCCCGGTGCCTGAACGCGTTAAGTCGACAATCAACCTCTGGATTACAAAATTTGTGAA
AGATTGACTGGTATTCTTAACTATGTTGCTCCTTTTACGCTATGTGGATACGCTGCTTTAATGCCTTTGT
ATCATGCTATTGCTTCCCGTATGGCTTTCATTTTCTCCTCCTTGTATAAATCCTGGTTGCTGTCTCTTTA
TGAGGAGTTGTGGCCCGTTGTCAGGCAACGTGGCGTGGTGTGCACTGTGTTTGCTGACGCAACCCCCACT
GGTTGGGGCATTGCCACCACCTGTCAGCTCCTTTCCGGGACTTTCGCTTTCCCCCTCCCTATTGCCACGG
CGGAACTCATCGCCGCCTGCCTTGCCCGCTGCTGGACAGGGGCTCGGCTGTTGGGCACTGACAATTCCGT
GGTGTTGTCGGGGAAATCATCGTCCTTTCCTTGGCTGCTCGCCTGTGTTGCCACCTGGATTCTGCGCGGG
ACGTCCTTCTGCTACGTCCCTTCGGCCCTCAATCCAGCGGACCTTCCTTCCCGCGGCCTGCTGCCGGCTC
TGCGGCCTCTTCCGCGTCTTCGCCTTCGCCCTCAGACGAGTCGGATCTCCCTTTGGGCCGCCTCCCCGCG
TCGACTTTAAGACCAATGACTTACAAGGCAGCTGTAGATCTTAGCCACTTTTTAAAAGAAAAGGGGGGAC
TGGAAGGGCTAATTCACTCCCAACGAAGACAAGATCTGCTTTTTGCTTGTACTGGGTCTCTCTGGTTAGA
CCAGATCTGAGCCTGGGAGCTCTCTGGCTAACTAGGGAACCCACTGCTTAAGCCTCAATAAAGCTTGCCT
TGAGTGCTTCAAGTAGTGTGTGCCCGTCTGTTGTGTGACTCTGGTAACTAGAGATCCCTCAGACCCTTTT
AGTCAGTGTGGAAAATCTCTAGCAGGGCCCGTTTAAACCCGCTGATCAGCCTCGACTGTGCCTTCTAGTT
GCCAGCCATCTGTTGTTTGCCCCTCCCCCGTGCCTTCCTTGACCCTGGAAGGTGCCACTCCCACTGTCCT
TTCCTAATAAAATGAGGAAATTGCATCGCATTGTCTGAGTAGGTGTCATTCTATTCTGGGGGGTGGGGTG
GGGCAGGACAGCAAGGGGGAGGATTGGGAAGACAATAGCAGGCATGCTGGGGATGCGGTGGGCTCTATGG
CTTCTGAGGCGGAAAGAACCAGCTGGGGCTCTAGGGGGTATCCCC
[124 nt withheld, positions 8936-9059]
C
[91 nt withheld, positions 9061-9151]
A
[49 nt withheld, positions 9153-9201]
CCTTTGACGTTGGAGTCCACGTTCTTT
[37 nt withheld, positions 9229-9265]
ACCCTATCTCGGTCTATTCTTTTGATTTATAAGGGATTTTGCCGATTTCGGCCTATTGGTTAAAAAATGA
GCTGATTTAACAAAAATTTAACGCGAATTAATTCTGTGGAATGTGTGTCAGTTAGGGTGTGGAAAGTCCC
CAGGCTCCCCAGCAGGCAGAAGTATGCAAAGCATGCATCTCAATTAGTCAGCAACCAGGTGTGGAAAGTC
CCCAGGCTCCCCAGCAGGCAGAAGTATGCAAAGCATGCATCTCAATTAGTCAGCAACCATAGTCCCGCCC
CTAACTCCGCCCATCCCGCCCCTAACTCCGCCCAGTTCCGCCCATTCTCCGCCCCATGGCTGACTAATTT
TTTTTATTTATGCAGAGGCCGAGGCCGCCTCTGCCTCTGAGCTATTCCAGAAGTAGTGAGGAGGCTTTTT
TGGAGGCCTAGGCTTTTGCAAAAAGCTCCCGGGAGCTTGTATATCCATTTTCGGATCTGATCAGCACGTG
TTGACAATTAATCATCGGCATAGTATATCGGCATAGTATAATACGACAAGGTGAGGAACTAAACCATGGC
CAAGTTGACCAGTGCCGTTCCGGTGCTCACCGCGCGCGACGTCGCCGGAGCGGTCGAGTTCTGGACCGAC
CGGCTCGGGTTCTCCCGGGACTTCGTGGAGGACGACTTCGCCGGTGTGGTCCGGGACGACGTGACCCTGT
TCATCAGCGCGGTCCAGGACCAGGTGGTGCCGGACAACACCCTGGCCTGGGTGTGGGTGCGCGGCCTGGA
CGAGCTGTACGCCGAGTGGTCGGAGGTCGTGTCCACGAACTTCCGGGACGCCTCCGGGCCGGCCATGACC
GAGATCGGCGAGCAGCCGTGGGGGCGGGAGTTCGCCCTGCGCGACCCGGCCGGCAACTGCGTGCACTTCG
TGGCCGAGGAGCAGGACTGACACGTGCTACGAGATTTCGATTCCACCGCCGCCTTCTATGAAAGGTTGGG
CTTCGGAATCGTTTTCCGGGACGCCGGCTGGATGATCCTCCAGCGCGGGGATCTCATGCTGGAGTTCTTC
GCCCACCCCAACTTGTTTATTGCAGCTTATAATGGTTACAAATAAAGCAATAGCATCACAAATTTCACAA
ATAAAGCATTTTTTTCACTGCATTCTAGTTGTGGTTTGTCCAAACTCATCAATGTATCTTATCATGTCTG
TATACCGTCGACCTCTAGCTAGAGCTTGGCGTAATCATGGTCATAGCTGTTTCCTGTGTGAAATTGTTAT
CCGCTCACAATTCCACACAACATACGAGCCGGAAGCATAAAGTGTAAAGCCTGGGGTGCCTAATGAGTGA
GCTAACTCACATTAATTGCGTTGCGCTCACTGCCCGCTTTCCAGTCGGGAAACCTGTCGTGCCAGCTGCA
TTAATGAATCGGCCAACGCGCGGGGAGAGGCGGTTTGCGTATTGGGCGCTCTTCCGCTTCCTCGCTCACT
GACTCGCTGCGCTCGGTCGTTCGGCTGCGGCGAGCGGTATCAGCTCACTCAAAGGCGGTAATACGGTTAT
CCACAGAATCAGGGGATAACGCAGGAAAGAACATGTGAGCAAAAGGCCAGCAAAAGGCCAGGAACCGTAA
AAAGGCCGCGTTGCTGGCGTTTTTCCATAGGCTCCGCCCCCCTGACGAGCATCACAAAAATCGACGCTCA
AGTCAGAGGTGGCGAAACCCGACAGGACTATAAAGATACCAGGCGTTTCCCCCTGGAAGCTCCCTCGTGC
GCTCTCCTGTTCCGACCCTGCCGCTTACCGGATACCTGTCCGCCTTTCTCCCTTCGGGAAGCGTGGCGCT
TTCTCATAGCTCACGCTGTAGGTATCTCAGTTCGGTGTAGGTCGTTCGCTCCAAGCTGGGCTGTGTGCAC
GAACCCCCCGTTCAGCCCGACCGCTGCGCCTTATCCGGTAACTATCGTCTTGAGTCCAACCCGGTAAGAC
ACGACTTATCGCCACTGGCAGCAGCCACTGGTAACAGGATTAGCAGAGCGAGGTATGTAGGCGGTGCTAC
AGAGTTCTTGAAGTGGTGGCCTAACTACGGCTACACTAGAAGAACAGTATTTGGTATCTGCGCTCTGCTG
AAGCCAGTTACCTTCGGAAAAAGAGTTGGTAGCTCTTGATCCGGCAAACAAACCACCGCTGGTAGCGGTG
GTTTTTTTGTTTGCAAGCAGCAGATTACGCGCAGAAAAAAAGGATCTCAAGAAGATCCTTTGATCTTTTC
TACGGGGTCTGACGCTCAGTGGAACGAAAACTCACGTTAAGGGATTTTGGTCATGAGATTATCAAAAAGG
ATCTTCACCTAGATCCTTTTAAATTAAAAATGAAGTTTTAAATCAATCTAAAGTATATATGAGTAAACTT
GGTCTGACAGTTACCAATGCTTAATCAGTGAGGCACCTATCTCAGCGATCTGTCTATTTCGTTCATCCAT
AGTTGCCTGACTCCCCGTCGTGTAGATAACTACGATACGGGAGGGCTTACCATCTGGCCCCAGTGCTGCA
ATGATACCGCGAGACCCACGCTCACCGGCTCCAGATTTATCAGCAATAAACCAGCCAGCCGGAAGGGCCG
AGCGCAGAAGTGGTCCTGCAACTTTATCCGCCTCCATCCAGTCTATTAATTGTTGCCGGGAAGCTAGAGT
AAGTAGTTCGCCAGTTAATAGTTTGCGCAACGTTGTTGCCATTGCTACAGGCATCGTGGTGTCACGCTCG
TCGTTTGGTATGGCTTCATTCAGCTCCGGTTCCCAACGATCAAGGCGAGTTACATGATCCCCCATGTTGT
GCAAAAAAGCGGTTAGCTCCTTCGGTCCTCCGATCGTTGTCAGAAGTAAGTTGGCCGCAGTGTTATCACT
CATGGTTATGGCAGCACTGCATAATTCTCTTACTGTCATGCCATCCGTAAGATGCTTTTCTGTGACTGGT
GAGTACTCAACCAAGTCATTCTGAGAATAGTGTATGCGGCGACCGAGTTGCTCTTGCCCGGCGTCAATAC
GGGATAATACCGCGCCACATAGCAGAACTTTAAAAGTGCTCATCATTGGAAAACGTTCTTCGGGGCGAAA
ACTCTCAAGGATCTTACCGCTGTTGAGATCCAGTTCGATGTAACCCACTCGTGCACCCAACTGATCTTCA
GCATCTTTTACTTTCACCAGCGTTTCTGGGTGAGCAAAAACAGGAAGGCAAAATGCCGCAAAAAAGGGAA
TAAGGGCGACACGGAAATGTTGAATACTCATACTCTTCCTTTTTCAATATTATTGAAGCATTTATCAGGG
TTATTGTCTCATGAGCGGATACATATTTGAATGTATTTAGAAAAATAAACAAATAGGGGTTCCGCGCACA
TTTCCCCGAAAAGTGCCACCTGAC
